Addgene plasmid #144708: TFORF3232
Purpose: Lentiviral vector for overexpressing transcription factor ORFs with unique 24-bp barcodes. Barcodes facilitate identification of transcription factors in pooled screens.
Depositing lab: Feng Zhang. Depositing organization: Broad Institute. Publication: A transcription factor atlas of directed differentiation. Joung J, Ma S, Tay T, Geiger-Schuller KR, Kirchgatterer PC, Verdine VK, Guo B, Arias-Garcia MA, Allen WE, Singh A, Kuksenko O, Abudayyeh OO, Gootenberg JS, Fu Z, Macrae RK, Buenrostro JD, Regev A, Zhang F. Cell. 2023 Jan 5;186(1):209-229.e26. doi: 10.1016/j.cell.2022.11.026. PubMed 36608654.
Backbone
  Vector backbone: pLX_TRC317
  Backbone manufacturer: Broad Institute Genetic Perturbation Platform
  Backbone size w/o insert (bp): 8264
  Vector type: Mammalian Expression, Lentiviral
  Selectable markers: Puromycin
Growth in bacteria
  Bacterial resistance: Ampicillin, 100 μg/mL
  Growth temperature: 37°C
  Growth strain: NEB Stable
  Copy number: High Copy
Gene/Insert
  Gene/Insert name: JUNB
  Species: H. sapiens (human)
  Insert size (bp): 1247
  Entrez Gene: JUNB (a.k.a. AP-1)
  Promoter: EF1a
  Tag / fusion protein: V5 (C terminal on insert)
  Cloning method: Gateway Cloning
  Sequencing primers: 5′ GGGTGGAGACTGAAGTTAGGCCAG; 3′ CACATAGCGTAAAAGGAGCAACATAG
Resource information
  A portion of this plasmid was derived from a plasmid made by: Broad Institute Genetic Perturbation Platform
Terms and licenses: Academic/Nonprofit Terms; Industry Terms: Not Available to Industry
Depositor comments: NM_002229.2 Please test multiple small colonies in case of plasmid recombination. To make this collection available in a timely manner, a portion of this collection was not fully sequenced by Addgene. If an Addgene verified full plasmid sequence is not available, please contact us prior to placing an order to request the full sequence.
How to cite: TFORF3232 was a gift from Feng Zhang (Addgene plasmid # 144708 ; http://n2t.net/addgene:144708 ; RRID:Addgene_144708)
