[The description below was written by a language model from this plasmid's Addgene catalogue record and pLannotate feature annotations shown in this document.]
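Description:
TFORF3232 is a third-generation-style, self-inactivating lentiviral expression plasmid built on the pLX_TRC317 backbone and carrying the human transcription factor JUNB, an AP-1 family member. It belongs to a barcoded transcription factor ORF collection intended for pooled overexpression screens. In bacteria it is maintained through a high-copy ColE1/pUC origin and selected with ampicillin via the β-lactamase gene. An f1 origin and remnants of a lac/lacZα cloning region flanked by T7 and T3 promoters are also annotated in the backbone. The depositor warns that the plasmid can recombine, as is common for LTR-containing vectors.

The viral portion begins with an RSV promoter fused to a truncated HIV-1 5' LTR, which drives Tat-independent genomic RNA production in packaging cells. This is followed by the Ψ packaging signal with a gag fragment, the RRE for Rev-dependent nuclear export, and a cPPT/CTS. An SV40 early promoter/origin drives puromycin N-acetyltransferase for selection of transduced mammalian cells. Downstream, the EF-1α promoter expresses the JUNB ORF, which was inserted by Gateway cloning and sits between attB1 and attB2 sites, with a C-terminal V5 epitope tag read through attB2 for detection. A WPRE enhances transcript expression, and the ΔU3 3' LTR renders the integrated provirus self-inactivating; an SV40 poly(A) signal lies beyond it.

The record describes a unique 24-bp barcode that identifies the ORF in pooled screens. It is not separately annotated in the feature table, so its position cannot be confirmed from it. The short U6 promoter fragment annotated after the V5 tag is too small to be a functional promoter.
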