Features (pLannotate 1.2.2; 34 found; start..end, strand, type, name):
      5..231     +  promoter       RSV promoter: Rous sarcoma virus enhancer/promoter
    232..412     +  LTR            5' LTR (truncated): truncated 5' long terminal repeat (LTR) from HIV-1
    459..584     +  misc_feature   HIV-1 Ψ: packaging signal of human immunodeficiency virus type 1
    568..931     +  CDS            HIV-1 gag (fragment): gag protein from human immunodeficiency virus 1; gag
   1077..1310    +  misc_feature   RRE: The Rev response element (RRE) of HIV-1 allows for Rev-dependent mRNA export from the nucleus to the cytoplasm.
   1687..1713    +  CDS            Rev (fragment): human immunodeficiency virus 1 (HIV-1) Rev protein; rev; enhances nuclear export of unspliced and incompletely spliced viral mRNAs
   1720..1743    +  promoter       SV40 promoter (fragment): SV40 early promoter
   1744..1815    +  promoter       SV40 promoter (fragment): SV40 enhancer and early promoter
   1839..1974    +  rep_origin     SV40 ori: SV40 origin of replication
   2020..2616    +  CDS            PuroR (fragment): puromycin N-acetyltransferase; pac from Streptomyces; confers resistance to puromycin
   2665..2782    +  misc_feature   cPPT/CTS: central polypurine tract and central termination sequence of HIV-1
   2847..2913    +  CDS            small t antigen (fragment): SV40 (simian virus 40) small t antigen
   2920..4098    +  promoter       EF-1α promoter: strong constitutive promoter for human elongation factor EF-1α
   4119..4136    +  protein_bind   attB1 (fragment): mutant version of attB; core recombination site for the Gateway® BP reaction BP Clonase™
   4142..5182    +  CDS            JUNB: JUNB_HUMAN - Experimental evidence at protein level: Swiss-Prot protein existence level 1. Transcription factor involved in regulating gene activity following the primary growth factor response. Binds to the DNA sequence 5'-TGA[CG]TCA-3'. From Homo sapiens (Human).
   5185..5208    -  protein_bind   attB2: mutant version of attB; recombination site for the Gateway® BP reaction BP Clonase™
   5216..5257    +  CDS            V5 tag: epitope tag from simian virus 5
   5273..5326    +  promoter       U6 promoter (fragment): RNA polymerase III promoter for human U6 snRNA
   5368..5956    +  misc_feature   WPRE: woodchuck hepatitis virus posttranscriptional regulatory element
   6007..6026    +  misc_feature   cPPT/CTS (fragment): central polypurine tract and central termination sequence of HIV-1
   6028..6261    +  LTR            3' LTR (ΔU3): self-inactivating 3' long terminal repeat (LTR) from HIV-1
   6339..6460    +  polyA_signal   SV40 poly(A) signal: SV40 polyadenylation signal
   6500..6635    +  rep_origin     SV40 ori: SV40 origin of replication
   6656..6674    -  promoter       T7 promoter: promoter for bacteriophage T7 RNA polymerase
   6682..6837    +  CDS            lacZα (fragment): LacZα fragment of β-galactosidase; lacZ fragment
   6842..7270    +  rep_origin     f1 ori (sequence partly withheld): f1 bacteriophage origin of replication; arrow indicates direction of (+) strand synthesis
   7323..7427    +  promoter       AmpR promoter: bla
   7428..8288    +  CDS            AmpR: β-lactamase; bla; confers resistance to ampicillin, carbenicillin, and related antibiotics
   8459..9047    +  rep_origin     ori: high-copy-number ColE1/pMB1/pBR322/pUC origin of replication
   9230..9322    +  CDS            lacI (fragment): lac repressor; lacI; The lac repressor binds to the lac operator to inhibit transcription in E. coli. This inhibition can be relieved by adding lactose or isopropyl-β-D-thiogalactopyranoside (IPTG).
   9335..9356    +  protein_bind   CAP binding site: CAP binding activates transcription in the presence of cAMP. E. coli catabolite activator protein
   9371..9401    +  promoter       lac promoter: promoter for the E. coli lac operon
   9409..9425    +  protein_bind   lac operator: The lac repressor binds to the lac operator to inhibit transcription in E. coli. This inhibition can be relieved by adding lactose or isopropyl-β-D-thiogalactopyranoside (IPTG). lac repressor encoded by lacI
   9470..9488    +  promoter       T3 promoter: promoter for bacteriophage T3 RNA polymerase
>Addgene plasmid #144708 | TFORF3232 | addgene full sequence | sequence record 404304 | Addgene NGS Result
TTAATGTAGTCTTATGCAATACTCTTGTAGTCTTGCAACATGGTAACGATGAGTTAGCAACATGCCTTAC
AAGGAGAGAAAAAGCACCGTGCATGCCGATTGGTGGAAGTAAGGTGGTACGATCGTGCCTTATTAGGAAG
GCAACAGACGGGTCTGACATGGATTGGACGAACCACTGAATTGCCGCATTGCAGAGATATTGTATTTAAG
TGCCTAGCTCGATACATAAACGGGTCTCTCTGGTTAGACCAGATCTGAGCCTGGGAGCTCTCTGGCTAAC
TAGGGAACCCACTGCTTAAGCCTCAATAAAGCTTGCCTTGAGTGCTTCAAGTAGTGTGTGCCCGTCTGTT
GTGTGACTCTGGTAACTAGAGATCCCTCAGACCCTTTTAGTCAGTGTGGAAAATCTCTAGCAGTGGCGCC
CGAACAGGGACTTGAAAGCGAAAGGGAAACCAGAGGAGCTCTCTCGACGCAGGACTCGGCTTGCTGAAGC
GCGCACGGCAAGAGGCGAGGGGCGGCGACTGGTGAGTACGCCAAAAATTTTGACTAGCGGAGGCTAGAAG
GAGAGAGATGGGTGCGAGAGCGTCAGTATTAAGCGGGGGAGAATTAGATCGCGATGGGAAAAAATTCGGT
TAAGGCCAGGGGGAAAGAAAAAATATAAATTAAAACATATAGTATGGGCAAGCAGGGAGCTAGAACGATT
CGCAGTTAATCCTGGCCTGTTAGAAACATCAGAAGGCTGTAGACAAATACTGGGACAGCTACAACCATCC
CTTCAGACAGGATCAGAAGAACTTAGATCATTATATAATACAGTAGCAACCCTCTATTGTGTGCATCAAA
GGATAGAGATAAAAGACACCAAGGAAGCTTTAGACAAGATAGAGGAAGAGCAAAACAAAAGTAAGACCAC
CGCACAGCAAGCGGCCGCTGATCTTCAGACCTGGAGGAGGAGATATGAGGGACAATTGGAGAAGTGAATT
ATATAAATATAAAGTAGTAAAAATTGAACCATTAGGAGTAGCACCCACCAAGGCAAAGAGAAGAGTGGTG
CAGAGAGAAAAAAGAGCAGTGGGAATAGGAGCTTTGTTCCTTGGGTTCTTGGGAGCAGCAGGAAGCACTA
TGGGCGCAGCGTCAATGACGCTGACGGTACAGGCCAGACAATTATTGTCTGGTATAGTGCAGCAGCAGAA
CAATTTGCTGAGGGCTATTGAGGCGCAACAGCATCTGTTGCAACTCACAGTCTGGGGCATCAAGCAGCTC
CAGGCAAGAATCCTGGCTGTGGAAAGATACCTAAAGGATCAACAGCTCCTGGGGATTTGGGGTTGCTCTG
GAAAACTCATTTGCACCACTGCTGTGCCTTGGAATGCTAGTTGGAGTAATAAATCTCTGGAACAGATTTG
GAATCACACGACCTGGATGGAGTGGGACAGAGAAATTAACAATTACACAAGCTTAATACACTCCTTAATT
GAAGAATCGCAAAACCAGCAAGAAAAGAATGAACAAGAATTATTGGAATTAGATAAATGGGCAAGTTTGT
GGAATTGGTTTAACATAACAAATTGGCTGTGGTATATAAAATTATTCATAATGATAGTAGGAGGCTTGGT
AGGTTTAAGAATAGTTTTTGCTGTACTTTCTATAGTGAATAGAGTTAGGCAGGGATATTCACCATTATCG
TTTCAGACCCACCTCCCAACCCCGAGGGGACCCATGCATTGCATCTCAATTAGTCAGCAACCAGGTGTGG
AAAGTCCCCAGGCTCCCCAGCAGGCAGAAGTATGCAAAGCATGCGTCTCAATTAGTCAGCAACCATAGTC
CCGCCCCTAACTCCGCCCATCCCGCCCCTAACTCCGCCCAGTTCCGCCCATTCTCCGCCCCATGGCTGAC
TAATTTTTTTTATTTATGCAGAGGCCGAGGCCGCCTCGGCCTCTGAGCTATTCCAGAAGTAGTGAGGAGG
CTTTTTTGGAGGCCTAGGCTTTTGCAAAAAGCTTTCTAGAGGTACCACCGGAGCTTACCATGACCGAGTA
CAAGCCCACGGTGCGCCTCGCCACCCGCGACGACGTCCCCAGGGCCGTACGCACCCTCGCCGCCGCGTTC
GCCGACTACCCCGCCACGCGCCACACCGTCGATCCGGACCGCCACATCGAGCGGGTCACCGAGCTGCAAG
AACTCTTCCTCACGCGCGTCGGGCTCGACATCGGCAAGGTGTGGGTCGCGGACGACGGCGCCGCCGTGGC
GGTCTGGACCACGCCGGAGAGCGTCGAAGCGGGGGCGGTGTTCGCCGAGATCGGCCCGCGCATGGCCGAG
TTGAGCGGTTCCCGGCTGGCCGCGCAGCAACAGATGGAAGGCCTCCTGGCGCCGCACCGGCCCAAGGAGC
CCGCGTGGTTCCTGGCCACCGTCGGCGTCTCGCCCGACCACCAGGGCAAGGGTCTGGGCAGCGCCGTCGT
GCTCCCCGGAGTGGAGGCGGCCGAGCGCGCCGGGGTGCCCGCCTTCCTGGAGACCTCCGCGCCCCGCAAC
CTCCCCTTCTACGAGCGGCTCGGCTTCACCGTCACCGCCGACGTCGAGGTGCCCGAAGGACCGCGCACCT
GGTGCATGACCCGCAAGCCCGGTGCCAGTTAACGAATTCTAGATCTTGAGACAAATGGCAGTATTCATCC
ACAATTTTAAAAGAAAAGGGGGGATTGGGGGGTACAGTGCAGGGGAAAGAATAGTAGACATAATAGCAAC
AGACATACAAACTAAAGAATTACAAAAACAAATTACAAAAATTCAAAATTTTCGGGTTTATTACAGGGAC
AGCAGAGATCCACTTTGGCGCCGGCTCGAGGCCTGCAGGTGCAAAGATGGATAAAGTTTTAAACAGAGAG
GAATCTTTGCAGCTAATGGACCTTCTAGGTCTTGAAAGGAGTGGGAATTGGCTCCGGTGCCCGTCAGTGG
GCAGAGCGCACATCGCCCACAGTCCCCGAGAAGTTGGGGGGAGGGGTCGGCAATTGAACCGGTGCCTAGA
GAAGGTGGCGCGGGGTAAACTGGGAAAGTGATGTCGTGTACTGGCTCCGCCTTTTTCCCGAGGGTGGGGG
AGAACCGTATATAAGTGCAGTAGTCGCCGTGAACGTTCTTTTTCGCAACGGGTTTGCCGCCAGAACACAG
GTAAGTGCCGTGTGTGGTTCCCGCGGGCCTGGCCTCTTTACGGGTTATGGCCCTTGCGTGCCTTGAATTA
CTTCCACCTGGCTGCAGTACGTGATTCTTGATCCCGAGCTTCGGGTTGGAAGTGGGTGGGAGAGTTCGAG
GCCTTGCGCTTAAGGAGCCCCTTCGCCTCGTGCTTGAGTTGAGGCCTGGCCTGGGCGCTGGGGCCGCCGC
GTGCGAATCTGGTGGCACCTTCGCGCCTGTCTCGCTGCTTTCGATAAGTCTCTAGCCATTTAAAATTTTT
GATGACCTGCTGCGACGCTTTTTTTCTGGCAAGATAGTCTTGTAAATGCGGGCCAAGATCTGCACACTGG
TATTTCGGTTTTTGGGGCCGCGGGCGGCGACGGGGCCCGTGCGTCCCAGCGCACATGTTCGGCGAGGCGG
GGCCTGCGAGCGCGGCCACCGAGAATCGGACGGGGGTAGTCTCAAGCTGGCCGGCCTGCTCTGGTGCCTG
GCCTCGCGCCGCCGTGTATCGCCCCGCCCTGGGCGGCAAGGCTGGCCCGGTCGGCACCAGTTGCGTGAGC
GGAAAGATGGCCGCTTCCCGGCCCTGCTGCAGGGAGCTCAAAATGGAGGACGCGGCGCTCGGGAGAGCGG
GCGGGTGAGTCACCCACACAAAGGAAAAGGGCCTTTCCGTCCTCAGCCGTCGCTTCATGTGACTCCACGG
AGTACCGGGCGCCGTCCAGGCACCTCGATTAGTTCTCGAGCTTTTGGAGTACGTCGTCTTTAGGTTGGGG
GGAGGGGTTTTATGCGATGGAGTTTCCCCACACTGAGTGGGTGGAGACTGAAGTTAGGCCAGCTTGGCAC
TTGATGTAATTCTCCTTGGAATTTGCCCTTTTTGAGTTTGGATCTTGGTTCATTCTCAAGCCTCAGACAG
TGGTTCAAAGTTTTTTTCTTCCATTTCAGGTGTCGTGAGGCTAGCATCGATTGATCAACAAGTTTGTACA
AAAAAGTTGGCATGTGCACTAAAATGGAACAGCCCTTCTACCACGACGACTCATACACAGCTACGGGATA
CGGCCGGGCCCCTGGTGGCCTCTCTCTACACGACTACAAACTCCTGAAACCGAGCCTGGCGGTCAACCTG
GCCGACCCCTACCGGAGTCTCAAAGCGCCTGGGGCTCGCGGACCCGGCCCAGAGGGCGGCGGTGGCGGCA
GCTACTTTTCTGGTCAGGGCTCGGACACCGGCGCGTCTCTCAAGCTCGCCTCTTCGGAGCTGGAACGCCT
GATTGTCCCCAACAGCAACGGCGTGATCACGACGACGCCTACACCCCCGGGACAGTACTTTTACCCCCGC
GGGGGTGGCAGCGGTGGAGGTGCAGGGGGCGCAGGGGGCGGCGTCACCGAGGAGCAGGAGGGCTTCGCCG
ACGGCTTTGTCAAAGCCCTGGACGATCTGCACAAGATGAACCACGTGACACCCCCCAACGTGTCCCTGGG
CGCTACCGGGGGGCCCCCGGCTGGGCCCGGGGGCGTCTACGCCGGCCCGGAGCCACCTCCCGTTTACACC
AACCTCAGCAGCTACTCCCCAGCCTCTGCGTCCTCGGGAGGCGCCGGGGCTGCCGTCGGGACCGGGAGCT
CGTACCCGACGACCACCATCAGCTACCTCCCACACGCGCCGCCCTTCGCCGGTGGCCACCCGGCGCAGCT
GGGCTTGGGCCGCGGCGCCTCCACCTTCAAGGAGGAACCGCAGACCGTGCCGGAGGCGCGCAGCCGGGAC
GCCACGCCGCCGGTGTCCCCCATCAACATGGAAGACCAAGAGCGCATCAAAGTGGAGCGCAAGCGGCTGC
GGAACCGGCTGGCGGCCACCAAGTGCCGGAAGCGGAAGCTGGAGCGCATCGCGCGCCTGGAGGACAAGGT
GAAGACGCTCAAGGCCGAGAACGCGGGGCTGTCGAGTACCGCCGGCCTCCTCCGGGAGCAGGTGGCCCAG
CTCAAACAGAAGGTCATGACCCACGTCAGCAACGGCTGTCAGCTGCTGCTTGGGGTCAAGGGACACGCCT
TCTGCCCAACTTTCTTGTACAAAGTGGTTGATATCGGTAAGCCTATCCCTAACCCTCTCCTCGGTCTCGA
TTCTACGTAGTAATGAACTAGTCCGTAACTTGAAAGTATTTCGATTTCTTGGCTTTATATATCTTGTGGA
AAGGACGAGACTGATGGCTCGCGAGCTCGCTTACGCGTTAAGTCGACAATCAACCTCTGGATTACAAAAT
TTGTGAAAGATTGACTGGTATTCTTAACTATGTTGCTCCTTTTACGCTATGTGGATACGCTGCTTTAATG
CCTTTGTATCATGCTATTGCTTCCCGTATGGCTTTCATTTTCTCCTCCTTGTATAAATCCTGGTTGCTGT
CTCTTTATGAGGAGTTGTGGCCCGTTGTCAGGCAACGTGGCGTGGTGTGCACTGTGTTTGCTGACGCAAC
CCCCACTGGTTGGGGCATTGCCACCACCTGTCAGCTCCTTTCCGGGACTTTCGCTTTCCCCCTCCCTATT
GCCACGGCGGAACTCATCGCCGCCTGCCTTGCCCGCTGCTGGACAGGGGCTCGGCTGTTGGGCACTGACA
ATTCCGTGGTGTTGTCGGGGAAATCATCGTCCTTTCCTTGGCTGCTCGCCTGTGTTGCCACCTGGATTCT
GCGCGGGACGTCCTTCTGCTACGTCCCTTCGGCCCTCAATCCAGCGGACCTTCCTTCCCGCGGCCTGCTG
CCGGCTCTGCGGCCTCTTCCGCGTCTTCGCCTTCGCCCTCAGACGAGTCGGATCTCCCTTTGGGCCGCCT
CCCCGCGTCGACTTTAAGACCAATGACTTACAAGGCAGCTGTAGATCTTAGCCACTTTTTAAAAGAAAAG
GGGGGACTGGAAGGGCTAATTCACTCCCAACGAAGACAAGATCTGCTTTTTGCTTGTACTGGGTCTCTCT
GGTTAGACCAGATCTGAGCCTGGGAGCTCTCTGGCTAACTAGGGAACCCACTGCTTAAGCCTCAATAAAG
CTTGCCTTGAGTGCTTCAAGTAGTGTGTGCCCGTCTGTTGTGTGACTCTGGTAACTAGAGATCCCTCAGA
CCCTTTTAGTCAGTGTGGAAAATCTCTAGCAGTACGTATAGTAGTTCATGTCATCTTATTATTCAGTATT
TATAACTTGCAAAGAAATGAATATCAGAGAGTGAGAGGAACTTGTTTATTGCAGCTTATAATGGTTACAA
ATAAAGCAATAGCATCACAAATTTCACAAATAAAGCATTTTTTTCACTGCATTCTAGTTGTGGTTTGTCC
AAACTCATCAATGTATCTTATCATGTCTGGCTCTAGCTATCCCGCCCCTAACTCCGCCCATCCCGCCCCT
AACTCCGCCCAGTTCCGCCCATTCTCCGCCCCATGGCTGACTAATTTTTTTTATTTATGCAGAGGCCGAG
GCCGCCTCGGCCTCTGAGCTATTCCAGAAGTAGTGAGGAGGCTTTTTTGGAGGCCTAGGGACGTACCCAA
TTCGCCCTATAGTGAGTCGTATTACGCGCGCTCACTGGCCGTCGTTTTACAACGTCGTGACTGGGAAAAC
CCTGGCGTTACCCAACTTAATCGCCTTGCAGCACATCCCCCTTTCGCCAGCTGGCGTAATAGCGAAGAGG
CCCGCACCGATCGCCCTTCCCAACAGTTGCGCAGCCTGAATGGCGAATGGG
[124 nt withheld, positions 6842-6965]
C
[91 nt withheld, positions 6967-7057]
A
[49 nt withheld, positions 7059-7107]
CCTTTGACGTTGGAGTCCACGTTCTTT
[37 nt withheld, positions 7135-7171]
ACCCTATCTCGGTCTATTCTTTTGATTTATAAGGGATTTTGCCGATTTCGGCCTATTGGTTAAAAAATGA
GCTGATTTAACAAAAATTTAACGCGAATTTTAACAAAATATTAACGCTTACAATTTAGGTGGCACTTTTC
GGGGAAATGTGCGCGGAACCCCTATTTGTTTATTTTTCTAAATACATTCAAATATGTATCCGCTCATGAG
ACAATAACCCTGATAAATGCTTCAATAATATTGAAAAAGGAAGAGTATGAGTATTCAACATTTCCGTGTC
GCCCTTATTCCCTTTTTTGCGGCATTTTGCCTTCCTGTTTTTGCTCACCCAGAAACGCTGGTGAAAGTAA
AAGATGCTGAAGATCAGTTGGGTGCACGAGTGGGTTACATCGAACTGGATCTCAACAGCGGTAAGATCCT
TGAGAGTTTTCGCCCCGAAGAACGTTTTCCAATGATGAGCACTTTTAAAGTTCTGCTATGTGGCGCGGTA
TTATCCCGTATTGACGCCGGGCAAGAGCAACTCGGTCGCCGCATACACTATTCTCAGAATGACTTGGTTG
AGTACTCACCAGTCACAGAAAAGCATCTTACGGATGGCATGACAGTAAGAGAATTATGCAGTGCTGCCAT
AACCATGAGTGATAACACTGCGGCCAACTTACTTCTGACAACGATCGGAGGACCGAAGGAGCTAACCGCT
TTTTTGCACAACATGGGGGATCATGTAACTCGCCTTGATCGTTGGGAACCGGAGCTGAATGAAGCCATAC
CAAACGACGAGCGTGACACCACGATGCCTGTAGCAATGGCAACAACGTTGCGCAAACTATTAACTGGCGA
ACTACTTACTCTAGCTTCCCGGCAACAATTAATAGACTGGATGGAGGCGGATAAAGTTGCAGGACCACTT
CTGCGCTCGGCCCTTCCGGCTGGCTGGTTTATTGCTGATAAATCTGGAGCCGGTGAGCGTGGGTCTCGCG
GTATCATTGCAGCACTGGGGCCAGATGGTAAGCCCTCCCGTATCGTAGTTATCTACACGACGGGGAGTCA
GGCAACTATGGATGAACGAAATAGACAGATCGCTGAGATAGGTGCCTCACTGATTAAGCATTGGTAACTG
TCAGACCAAGTTTACTCATATATACTTTAGATTGATTTAAAACTTCATTTTTAATTTAAAAGGATCTAGG
TGAAGATCCTTTTTGATAATCTCATGACCAAAATCCCTTAACGTGAGTTTTCGTTCCACTGAGCGTCAGA
CCCCGTAGAAAAGATCAAAGGATCTTCTTGAGATCCTTTTTTTCTGCGCGTAATCTGCTGCTTGCAAACA
AAAAAACCACCGCTACCAGCGGTGGTTTGTTTGCCGGATCAAGAGCTACCAACTCTTTTTCCGAAGGTAA
CTGGCTTCAGCAGAGCGCAGATACCAAATACTGTTCTTCTAGTGTAGCCGTAGTTAGGCCACCACTTCAA
GAACTCTGTAGCACCGCCTACATACCTCGCTCTGCTAATCCTGTTACCAGTGGCTGCTGCCAGTGGCGAT
AAGTCGTGTCTTACCGGGTTGGACTCAAGACGATAGTTACCGGATAAGGCGCAGCGGTCGGGCTGAACGG
GGGGTTCGTGCACACAGCCCAGCTTGGAGCGAACGACCTACACCGAACTGAGATACCTACAGCGTGAGCT
ATGAGAAAGCGCCACGCTTCCCGAAGGGAGAAAGGCGGACAGGTATCCGGTAAGCGGCAGGGTCGGAACA
GGAGAGCGCACGAGGGAGCTTCCAGGGGGAAACGCCTGGTATCTTTATAGTCCTGTCGGGTTTCGCCACC
TCTGACTTGAGCGTCGATTTTTGTGATGCTCGTCAGGGGGGCGGAGCCTATGGAAAAACGCCAGCAACGC
GGCCTTTTTACGGTTCCTGGCCTTTTGCTGGCCTTTTGCTCACATGTTCTTTCCTGCGTTATCCCCTGAT
TCTGTGGATAACCGTATTACCGCCTTTGAGTGAGCTGATACCGCTCGCCGCAGCCGAACGACCGAGCGCA
GCGAGTCAGTGAGCGAGGAAGCGGAAGAGCGCCCAATACGCAAACCGCCTCTCCCCGCGCGTTGGCCGAT
TCATTAATGCAGCTGGCACGACAGGTTTCCCGACTGGAAAGCGGGCAGTGAGCGCAACGCAATTAATGTG
AGTTAGCTCACTCATTAGGCACCCCAGGCTTTACACTTTATGCTTCCGGCTCGTATGTTGTGTGGAATTG
TGAGCGGATAACAATTTCACACAGGAAACAGCTATGACCATGATTACGCCAAGCGCGCAATTAACCCTCA
CTAAAGGGAACAAAAGCTGGAGCTGCAAGC
