>Addgene plasmid #144708 | TFORF3232 | depositor partial sequence | sequence record 286239 | Insert
ATCGATTGATCAACAAGTTTGTACAAAAAAGTTGGCATGTGCACTAAAATGGAACAGCCCTTCTACCACG
ACGACTCATACACAGCTACGGGATACGGCCGGGCCCCTGGTGGCCTCTCTCTACACGACTACAAACTCCT
GAAACCGAGCCTGGCGGTCAACCTGGCCGACCCCTACCGGAGTCTCAAAGCGCCTGGGGCTCGCGGACCC
GGCCCAGAGGGCGGCGGTGGCGGCAGCTACTTTTCTGGTCAGGGCTCGGACACCGGCGCGTCTCTCAAGC
TCGCCTCTTCGGAGCTGGAACGCCTGATTGTCCCCAACAGCAACGGCGTGATCACGACGACGCCTACACC
CCCGGGACAGTACTTTTACCCCCGCGGGGGTGGCAGCGGTGGAGGTGCAGGGGGCGCAGGGGGCGGCGTC
ACCGAGGAGCAGGAGGGCTTCGCCGACGGCTTTGTCAAAGCCCTGGACGATCTGCACAAGATGAACCACG
TGACACCCCCCAACGTGTCCCTGGGCGCTACCGGGGGGCCCCCGGCTGGGCCCGGGGGCGTCTACGCCGG
CCCGGAGCCACCTCCCGTTTACACCAACCTCAGCAGCTACTCCCCAGCCTCTGCGTCCTCGGGAGGCGCC
GGGGCTGCCGTCGGGACCGGGAGCTCGTACCCGACGACCACCATCAGCTACCTCCCACACGCGCCGCCCT
TCGCCGGTGGCCACCCGGCGCAGCTGGGCTTGGGCCGCGGCGCCTCCACCTTCAAGGAGGAACCGCAGAC
CGTGCCGGAGGCGCGCAGCCGGGACGCCACGCCGCCGGTGTCCCCCATCAACATGGAAGACCAAGAGCGC
ATCAAAGTGGAGCGCAAGCGGCTGCGGAACCGGCTGGCGGCCACCAAGTGCCGGAAGCGGAAGCTGGAGC
GCATCGCGCGCCTGGAGGACAAGGTGAAGACGCTCAAGGCCGAGAACGCGGGGCTGTCGAGTACCGCCGG
CCTCCTCCGGGAGCAGGTGGCCCAGCTCAAACAGAAGGTCATGACCCACGTCAGCAACGGCTGTCAGCTG
CTGCTTGGGGTCAAGGGACACGCCTTCTGCCCAACTTTCTTGTACAAAGTGGTTGATATCGGTAAGCCTA
TCCCTAACCCTCTCCTCGGTCTCGATTCTACGTAGTAATGAACTAGTCCGTAACTTGAAAGTATTTCGAT
TTCTTGGCTTTATATATCTTGTGGAAAGGACGAGACTGATGGCTCGCGAGCTCGCTT
