>Addgene plasmid #144708 | TFORF3232 | depositor partial sequence | sequence record 286240 | Barcode
GACTGATGGCTCGCGAGCTCGCTT
